Addgene plasmid #231004: pCS2+ HA BEX3
Purpose: Transient overexpression of human BEX3 in mammalian cells
Depositing lab: Michael Rape. Depositing organization: University of California, Berkeley. Publication: Structural basis and regulation of the reductive stress response. Manford AG, Mena EL, Shih KY, Gee CL, McMinimy R, Martinez-Gonzalez B, Sherriff R, Lew B, Zoltek M, Rodriguez-Perez F, Woldesenbet M, Kuriyan J, Rape M. Cell. 2021 Oct 14;184(21):5375-5390.e16. doi: 10.1016/j.cell.2021.09.002. Epub 2021 Sep 24. PubMed 34562363.
Backbone
  Vector backbone: pCS2+
  Backbone size w/o insert (bp): 4000
  Vector type: Mammalian Expression
Growth in bacteria
  Bacterial resistance: Ampicillin, 100 μg/mL
  Growth temperature: 37°C
  Growth strain: DH5alpha
  Copy number: Unknown
Gene/Insert
  Gene/Insert name: BEX3
  Species: H. sapiens (human)
  Insert size (bp): 335
  Entrez Gene: BEX3 (a.k.a. Bex, DXS6984E, HGR74, Hero20, NADE, NGFRAP1)
  Tag / fusion protein: HA (N terminal on insert)
  Cloning method: Gibson Cloning
  Sequencing primers: 5′ ATTTAGGTGACACTATAG
Terms and licenses: Academic/Nonprofit Terms; Industry Terms: Not Available to Industry
How to cite: pCS2+ HA BEX3 was a gift from Michael Rape (Addgene plasmid # 231004 ; http://n2t.net/addgene:231004 ; RRID:Addgene_231004)
