[The description below was written by a language model from this plasmid's Addgene catalogue record and pLannotate feature annotations shown in this document.]
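Description:
pCS2+ HA BEX3 is a mammalian expression plasmid built on the pCS2+ backbone for transient overexpression of human BEX3 (also known as NADE or NGFRAP1) in cultured mammalian cells. The sequenced record is 4,445 nt. It is propagated in E. coli using a high-copy ColE1/pUC-type origin and selected with ampicillin through the β-lactamase gene and its own promoter. An f1 bacteriophage origin is also present, along with remnants of a lac region (lac promoter, operator, CAP site and fragments of lacI and lacZα) carried over from the parental cloning vector. No mammalian selection marker is annotated, consistent with transient use.

The expression cassette is driven by the simian cytomegalovirus IE94 enhancer/promoter, which in the circular plasmid sits directly upstream of an SP6 promoter and the coding region. The open reading frame begins with an HA epitope: the annotation software matches a 27-nt stretch to part of a 3xHA element, which fits the single N-terminal HA tag listed in the catalogue entry. The tag is fused directly to the roughly 333-bp BEX3 coding sequence, which was inserted by Gibson assembly. An SV40 polyadenylation signal lies downstream of the insert for transcript processing. The SP6 promoter allows in vitro synthesis of sense RNA from the same template, while the T7 (partial) and T3 promoters flanking the poly(A) region point back towards the insert, a standard feature of pCS2+. The HA tag permits detection or immunoprecipitation of the expressed protein. The associated publication concerns the structural basis and regulation of the reductive stress response, though the record does not specify the particular experiments in which this construct was used.
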