Features (pLannotate 1.2.2; 16 found; start..end, strand, type, name):
     35..53      +  promoter       SP6 promoter: promoter for bacteriophage SP6 RNA polymerase
     97..123     +  CDS            3xHA (fragment): three tandem HA epitope tags
    124..456     +  CDS            BEX3: BEX3_HUMAN - Also known as DXS6984E, NADE, NGFRAP1. Experimental evidence at protein level: Swiss-Prot protein existence level 1. May be a signaling adapter molecule involved in p75NTR- mediated apoptosis induced by NGF. Plays a role in zinc-triggered neuronal death (By similarity). May play an important role in the pathogenesis of neurogenetic diseases. From Homo sapiens (Human).
    475..492     -  promoter       T7 promoter (fragment): promoter for bacteriophage T7 RNA polymerase
    497..631     -  polyA_signal   SV40 poly(A) signal: SV40 polyadenylation signal
    744..762     -  promoter       T3 promoter: promoter for bacteriophage T3 RNA polymerase
    807..823     -  protein_bind   lac operator: The lac repressor binds to the lac operator to inhibit transcription in E. coli. This inhibition can be relieved by adding lactose or isopropyl-β-D-thiogalactopyranoside (IPTG). lac repressor encoded by lacI
    831..861     -  promoter       lac promoter: promoter for the E. coli lac operon
    876..897     -  protein_bind   CAP binding site: CAP binding activates transcription in the presence of cAMP. E. coli catabolite activator protein
    910..1002    -  CDS            lacI (fragment): lac repressor; lacI; The lac repressor binds to the lac operator to inhibit transcription in E. coli. This inhibition can be relieved by adding lactose or isopropyl-β-D-thiogalactopyranoside (IPTG).
   1185..1773    -  rep_origin     ori: high-copy-number ColE1/pMB1/pBR322/pUC origin of replication
   1944..2804    -  CDS            AmpR: β-lactamase; bla; confers resistance to ampicillin, carbenicillin, and related antibiotics
   2805..2909    -  promoter       AmpR promoter: bla
   2962..3390    -  rep_origin     f1 ori (sequence partly withheld): f1 bacteriophage origin of replication; arrow indicates direction of (+) strand synthesis
   3395..3461    -  CDS            lacZα (fragment): LacZα fragment of β-galactosidase; lacZ fragment
   3468..4445    +  promoter       CMV IE94 promoter: enhancer/promoter region of simian cytomegalovirus major immediate early transcription unit IE94
>Addgene plasmid #231004 | pCS2+ HA BEX3 | addgene full sequence | sequence record 458979 | Addgene NGS Result
CGCCATTCTGCCTGGGGACGTCGGAGCAAGCTTGATTTAGGTGACACTATAGAATACAAGCTACTTGTTC
TTTTTGCAGGATCCGCCACCATGGGCTACCCATACGATGTTCCAGATTACGCTATGGCAAATATTCACCA
GGAAAACGAAGAGATGGAGCAGCCTATGCAGAATGGAGAGGAAGACCGCCCTTTGGGAGGAGGTGAAGGC
CACCAGCCTGCAGGAAATCGACGGGGACAGGCTCGCCGACTTGCCCCTAATTTTCGATGGGCCATACCCA
ATAGGCAGATCAATGATGGGATGGGTGGAGATGGAGATGATATGGAAATATTCATGGAGGAGATGAGAGA
AATCAGAAGAAAACTTAGGGAGCTGCAGTTGAGGAATTGTCTGCGTATCCTTATGGGGGAGCTCTCTAAT
CACCATGACCATCATGATGAATTTTGCCTTATGCCTTGACTCGAGCCTCTAGAACTATAGTGAGTCGTAT
TACGTAGATCCAGACATGATAAGATACATTGATGAGTTTGGACAAACCACAACTAGAATGCAGTGAAAAA
AATGCTTTATTTGTGAAATTTGTGATGCTATTGCTTTATTTGTAACCATTATAAGCTGCAATAAACAAGT
TAACAACAACAATTGCATTCATTTTATGTTTCAGGTTCAGGGGGAGGTGTGGGAGGTTTTTTAATTCGCG
GCCGCGGCGCCAATGCATTGGGCCCGGTACCCAGCTTTTGTTCCCTTTAGTGAGGGTTAATTGCGCGCTT
GGCGTAATCATGGTCATAGCTGTTTCCTGTGTGAAATTGTTATCCGCTCACAATTCCACACAACATACGA
GCCGGGAGCATAAAGTGTAAAGCCTGGGGTGCCTAATGAGTGAGCTAACTCACATTAATTGCGTTGCGCT
CACTGCCCGCTTTCCAGTCGGGAAACCTGTCGTGCCAGCTGCATTAATGAATCGGCCAACGCGCGGGGAG
AGGCGGTTTGCGTATTGGGCGCTCTTCCGCTTCCTCGCTCACTGACTCGCTGCGCTCGGTCGTTCGGCTG
CGGCGAGCGGTATCAGCTCACTCAAAGGCGGTAATACGGTTATCCACAGAATCAGGGGATAACGCAGGAA
AGAACATGTGAGCAAAAGGCCAGCAAAAGGCCAGGAACCGTAAAAAGGCCGCGTTGCTGGCGTTTTTCCA
TAGGCTCCGCCCCCCTGACGAGCATCACAAAAATCGACGCTCAAGTCAGAGGTGGCGAAACCCGACAGGA
CTATAAAGATACCAGGCGTTTCCCCCTGGAAGCTCCCTCGTGCGCTCTCCTGTTCCGACCCTGCCGCTTA
CCGGATACCTGTCCGCCTTTCTCCCTTCGGGAAGCGTGGCGCTTTCTCATAGCTCACGCTGTAGGTATCT
CAGTTCGGTGTAGGTCGTTCGCTCCAAGCTGGGCTGTGTGCACGAACCCCCCGTTCAGCCCGACCGCTGC
GCCTTATCCGGTAACTATCGTCTTGAGTCCAACCCGGTAAGACACGACTTATCGCCACTGGCAGCAGCCA
CTGGTAACAGGATTAGCAGAGCGAGGTATGTAGGCGGTGCTACAGAGTTCTTGAAGTGGTGGCCTAACTA
CGGCTACACTAGAAGAACAGTATTTGGTATCTGCGCTCTGCTGAAGCCAGTTACCTTCGGAAAAAGAGTT
GGTAGCTCTTGATCCGGCAAACAAACCACCGCTGGTAGCGGTGGTTTTTTTGTTTGCAAGCAGCAGATTA
CGCGCAGAAAAAAAGGATCTCAAGAAGATCCTTTGATCTTTTCTACGGGGTCTGACGCTCAGTGGAACGA
AAACTCACGTTAAGGGATTTTGGTCATGAGATTATCAAAAAGGATCTTCACCTAGATCCTTTTAAATTAA
AAATGAAGTTTTAAATCAATCTAAAGTATATATGAGTAAACTTGGTCTGACAGTTACCAATGCTTAATCA
GTGAGGCACCTATCTCAGCGATCTGTCTATTTCGTTCATCCATAGTTGCCTGACTCCCCGTCGTGTAGAT
AACTACGATACGGGAGGGCTTACCATCTGGCCCCAGTGCTGCAATGATACCGCGAGACCCACGCTCACCG
GCTCCAGATTTATCAGCAATAAACCAGCCAGCCGGAAGGGCCGAGCGCAGAAGTGGTCCTGCAACTTTAT
CCGCCTCCATCCAGTCTATTAATTGTTGCCGGGAAGCTAGAGTAAGTAGTTCGCCAGTTAATAGTTTGCG
CAACGTTGTTGCCATTGCTACAGGCATCGTGGTGTCACGCTCGTCGTTTGGTATGGCTTCATTCAGCTCC
GGTTCCCAACGATCAAGGCGAGTTACATGATCCCCCATGTTGTGCAAAAAAGCGGTTAGCTCCTTCGGTC
CTCCGATCGTTGTCAGAAGTAAGTTGGCCGCAGTGTTATCACTCATGGTTATGGCAGCACTGCATAATTC
TCTTACTGTCATGCCATCCGTAAGATGCTTTTCTGTGACTGGTGAGTACTCAACCAAGTCATTCTGAGAA
TAGTGTATGCGGCGACCGAGTTGCTCTTGCCCGGCGTCAATACGGGATAATACCGCGCCACATAGCAGAA
CTTTAAAAGTGCTCATCATTGGAAAACGTTCTTCGGGGCGAAAACTCTCAAGGATCTTACCGCTGTTGAG
ATCCAGTTCGATGTAACCCACTCGTGCACCCAACTGATCTTCAGCATCTTTTACTTTCACCAGCGTTTCT
GGGTGAGCAAAAACAGGAAGGCAAAATGCCGCAAAAAAGGGAATAAGGGCGACACGGAAATGTTGAATAC
TCATACTCTTCCTTTTTCAATATTATTGAAGCATTTATCAGGGTTATTGTCTCATGAGCGGATACATATT
TGAATGTATTTAGAAAAATAAACAAATAGGGGTTCCGCGCACATTTCCCCGAAAAGTGCCACCTAAATTG
TAAGCGTTAATATTTTGTTAAAATTCGCGTTAAATTTTTGTTAAATCAGCTCATTTTTTAACCAATAGGC
CGAAATCGGCAAAATCCCTTATAAATCAAAAGAATAGACCGAGATAGGGT
[37 nt withheld, positions 3061-3097]
AAAGAACGTGGACTCCAACGTCAAAGG
[49 nt withheld, positions 3125-3173]
T
[91 nt withheld, positions 3175-3265]
G
[124 nt withheld, positions 3267-3390]
CCCATTCGCCATTCAGGCTGCGCAACTGTTGGGAAGGGCGATCGGTGCGGGCCTCTTCGCTATTACGCCA
GTCGACCGCCAATTCAATATGGCGTATATGGACTCATGCCAATTCAATATGGTGGATCTGGACCTGTGCC
AATTCAATATGGCGTATATGGACTCGTGCCAATTCAATATGGTGGATCTGGACCCCAGCCAATTCAATAT
GGCGGACTTGGCACCATGCCAATTCAATATGGCGGACCTGGCACTGTGCCAACTGGGGAGGGGTCTACTT
GGCACGGTGCCAAGTTTGAGGAGGGGTCTTGGCCCTGTGCCAAGTCCGCCATATTGAATTGGCATGGTGC
CAATAATGGCGGCCATATTGGCTATATGCCAGGATCAATATATAGGCAATATCCAATATGGCCCTATGCC
AATATGGCTATTGGCCAGGTTCAATACTATGTATTGGCCCTATGCCATATAGTATTCCATATATGGGTTT
TCCTATTGACGTAGATAGCCCCTCCCAATGGGCGGTCCCATATACCATATATGGGGCTTCCTAATACCGC
CCATAGCCACTCCCCCATTGACGTCAATGGTCTCTATATATGGTCTTTCCTATTGACGTCATATGGGCGG
TCCTATTGACGTATATGGCGCCTCCCCCATTGACGTCAATTACGGTAAATGGCCCGCCTGGCTCAATGCC
CATTGACGTCAATAGGACCACCCACCATTGACGTCAATGGGATGGCTCATTGCCCATTCATATCCGTTCT
CACGCCCCCTATTGACGTCAATGACGGTAAATGGCCCACTTGGCAGTACATCAATATCTATTAATAGTAA
CTTGGCAAGTACATTACTATTGGAAGTACGCCAGGGTACATTGGCAGTACTCCCATTGACGTCAATGGCG
GTAAATGGCCCGCGATGGCTGCCAAGTACATCCCCATTGACGTCAATGGGGAGGGGCAATGACGCAAATG
GGCGTTCCATTGACGTAAATGGGCGGTAGGCGTGCCTAATGGGAGGTCTATATAAGCAATGCTCGTTTAG
GGAAC
