>Addgene plasmid #231004 | pCS2+ HA BEX3 | depositor partial sequence | sequence record 454101 | human BEX3
ATGGCAAATATTCACCAGGAAAACGAAGAGATGGAGCAGCCTATGCAGAATGGAGAGGAAGACCGCCCTT
TGGGAGGAGGTGAAGGCCACCAGCCTGCAGGAAATCGACGGGGACAGGCTCGCCGACTTGCCCCTAATTT
TCGATGGGCCATACCCAATAGGCAGATCAATGATGGGATGGGTGGAGATGGAGATGATATGGAAATATTC
ATGGAGGAGATGAGAGAAATCAGAAGAAAACTTAGGGAGCTGCAGTTGAGGAATTGTCTGCGTATCCTTA
TGGGGGAGCTCTCTAATCACCATGACCATCATGATGAATTTTGCCTTATGCCTTGA
